Addgene plasmid #63585: pCMV2-hNCOA6:V5
Purpose: A subunit of the Trithorax-related (Trr) methyltransferase complex.
Depositing lab: Kenneth Irvine. Depositing organization: Rutgers, The State University of New Jersey. Publication: Yorkie promotes transcription by recruiting a histone methyltransferase complex. Oh H, Slattery M, Ma L, White KP, Mann RS, Irvine KD. Cell Rep. 2014 Jul 24;8(2):449-59. doi: 10.1016/j.celrep.2014.06.017. Epub 2014 Jul 10. PubMed 25017066.
Backbone
  Vector backbone: pcDNA3.1/V5-HisB
  Backbone manufacturer: Life Technologies
  Backbone size w/o insert (bp): 5500
  Vector type: Mammalian Expression
  Selectable markers: Neomycin (select with G418)
Growth in bacteria
  Bacterial resistance: Ampicillin, 100 μg/mL
  Growth temperature: 37°C
  Growth strain: DH5alpha
  Copy number: Unknown
Gene/Insert
  Gene/Insert name: NCOA6 (alt name: nuclear receptor coactivator 6)
  Species: H. sapiens (human)
  Insert size (bp): 6200
  Entrez Gene: NCOA6 (a.k.a. AIB3, ASC2, NRC, PRIP, RAP250, TRBP)
  Promoter: CMV
  Tag / fusion protein: V5 (C terminal on backbone); 6xHis (C terminal on backbone)
  Cloning method: Restriction Enzyme; 5′ cloning site NotI (not destroyed); 3′ cloning site XbaI (not destroyed)
  Sequencing primers: 5′ CMV-F; 3′ BGH-rev
Terms and licenses: Academic/Nonprofit Terms; Industry Terms: Not Available to Industry
How to cite: pCMV2-hNCOA6:V5 was a gift from Kenneth Irvine (Addgene plasmid # 63585 ; http://n2t.net/addgene:63585 ; RRID:Addgene_63585)
