[The description below was written by a language model from this plasmid's Addgene catalogue record.]
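Description:
pCMV2-hNCOA6:V5 is a mammalian expression plasmid built on the commercial pcDNA3.1/V5-HisB backbone (about 5.5 kb without insert). It is propagated in E. coli under ampicillin selection and carries a neomycin resistance marker, so transfected mammalian cells that have taken up the plasmid stably can be selected with G418. No feature table accompanies the record, so other backbone elements such as replication origins and the polyadenylation signal are not itemised. The use of a BGH reverse sequencing primer is consistent with the bovine growth hormone terminator region normally found downstream of the cloning site in this vector family.

The payload is the human NCOA6 (nuclear receptor coactivator 6) coding sequence, also known by aliases including AIB3, ASC2, NRC, PRIP, RAP250 and TRBP. This insert of roughly 6.2 kb was cloned between NotI and XbaI sites, both of which remain intact. Expression is driven by the strong constitutive CMV promoter. The open reading frame is joined at its C terminus to the V5 epitope and 6xHis tags supplied by the backbone, which allow detection or immunoprecipitation with anti-V5 antibodies and, in principle, metal-affinity purification.

The record describes NCOA6 as a subunit of the Trithorax-related (Trr) histone methyltransferase complex. The associated study concerns recruitment of such a complex by the transcriptional coactivator Yorkie. The plasmid therefore suits expression of tagged human NCOA6 in cultured mammalian cells, for example in protein interaction or transcriptional activation studies, although the record does not state specific assays.
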