>Addgene plasmid #63585 | pCMV2-hNCOA6:V5 | addgene partial sequence | sequence record 126099 | CMV-F 5'-CGCAAATGGGCGGTAGGCGTG-3'
CTATATAAGCAGAGCTCTCTGGCTAACTAGAGAACCCACTGCTTACTGGCTTATCGAAATTAATACGACT
CACTATAGGGAGACCCAAGCTGGCTAGTTAAGCTTGGTACCGAGCTCGGATCCACTAGTCCAGTGTGGTG
GAATTCTGCAGATATCCAGCACAGTGGCGGCGGCCGCATGGTTTTGGATGACCTTCCAAACTTAGAAGAC
ATCTATACTTCCTTGTGTTCATCAACAATGGAAGACTCAGAGATGGATTTTGACTCTGGACTAGAAGATG
ATGACACAAAAAGTGATAGTATTTTGGAGGATTCCACAATTTTTGTGGCCTTCAAAGGAAATATAGATGA
TAAAGACTTCAAATGGAAATTAGATGCAATATTGAAAAACGTGCCCAATTTGTTACACATGGAGTCCAGC
AAGCTAAAAGTACAGAAGGTGGAGCCCTGGAACAGCGTGCGTGTGACATTCAACATCCCCCGGGAAGCAG
CGGAGCGGCTACGGATCCTTGCTCAGAGCAACAACCAGCAGCTTCGGGATTTAGGGATTCTCTCCGTTCA
GATTGAAGGGGAAGGTGCTATTAACCTGGCTTTGGCTCAGAACCGAAGCCAAGATGTGAGAATGAATGGA
CCCATGGGAGCTGGAAATTCAGTTAGGATGGAGGCGGGATTTCCTATGGCAAGTGGTCCAGGAATAATAA
GGATGAACAACCCTGCCACTGTTATGATACCCCCGGGTGGAAATGTGTCATCTTCCATGATGGCACCAGG
CCCCAATCCAGAGCTGCAGCCCAGGACTCCTCGCCCTGCTTCTCAGTCAGATGCAATGGATCCACTCCTC
TCTGGGCTCCATATACAGCAGCAAAGTCATCCCTCAGGATCTTTAGCTCCCCCACATCACCCAATGCAGC
CTGTCTCTGTGAACAGACAAATGAACCCAGCTAATTTTCCCCAGCTGCAGCAGCAGCAGCAACAACAACA
ACAGCAGCAGCAGCAGCAGCAGCAGCAACAACAGCAACAGCAGCAACAACAGTTGCAGGCAAGACCCCCA
CAGCAACAT
