>Addgene plasmid #63585 | pCMV2-hNCOA6:V5 | addgene partial sequence | sequence record 126100 | BGH-rev 5'-TAGAAGGCACAGTCGAGG-3'
AACTCAATGGTGATGGTGATGATGACCGGTACGCGTAGAATCGAGACCGAGGAGAGGGTTAGGGATAGGC
TTACCTTCGAAGGGCCCTCTAGACTTGGATTTTCTTCGCTTGGATTGCACCGCACTGGTTATGTCTTTAG
TAGAGCTGGAGGCTGAAGCAGGTCGAGAAGATCGTTTACGATGTCCATTTTCCACACTTTCAGAGGCCAC
AGTTGGCTCTTCAGTTCGGGAGTTTCTTCGGCCTGGGATTTTGGACTTTTCAACTATCTCTTTGGGCTCA
CTGCTTTGTCCAGAGACTATGGCAGCATTTACCTCCAGCTCTGGTCTGGCAACAGAGGCCTGCAGTGCTG
TGGTTGAAGTTTCCTTTGAGACTAAATTCTGCGACGGGGCTATGCTGGGTAGAAGTTCTGGATGGGATCC
CACCTTCTCCTCCACTAGGCCACCCGCAAGTGACTCAGATGCTATGCCACCATGATTGCTTTTTGTGGTC
GGTACGGCGGAGATGAGCTCGGAGGGTACCAGAGTGGTTACTATCGAGCGTACACTGGTGGGGAGAGCAC
CGCCAGGTAAGCTGGGTCCTGCTGAGGCAGTGCCCGGGCCCACAGGGCTAGAGGTCATTTTTAGCAGAGT
GGGTGCTGGGGGCGTTGGGGTTTTACTGTCCAGCTCTGTGGATAACTGCTCTGTTCCCATGAGCCCCGGA
GCTGTGGTGTCTAGCCCTTGGCCTTCAGTCTCTCCATCTGCACCATATTGTTCTTCCCCTTTCTCAAGAG
AGCCTGTAACTTTCTTACATGCCTTGGTCAACAAAATTTGGCCAATTTTGTCCACTTTTCCTTTGCCCTT
ACTAGACGAGACTGGGCTTCGCCGGTTGCCAGAGGACCCTGGACTATTGGTCAAAAGGGGAGAAACCATT
GTGGTTGACTGTGAAGAGGGAAGAGTGTTCTGATCTGCTGAGGTGTTCACCTGAGGGCTAGCCTCATCTG
GATTCAATTCTTTCACTTGCTGCACAGGGGG
